>Addgene plasmid #210355 | IDE-2Strep | addgene full sequence | sequence record 417568 | Addgene NGS Result
CCTGACGTCGACGGATCGGGAGATCTCCCGATCCCCTATGGTGCACTCTCAGTACAATCTGCTCTGATGC
CGCATAGTTAAGCCAGTATCTGCTCCCTGCTTGTGTGTTGGAGGTCGCTGAGTAGTGCGCGAGCAAAATT
TAAGCTACAACAAGGCAAGGCTTGACCGACAATTGCATGAAGAATCTGCTTAGGGTTAGGCGTTTTGCGC
TGCTTCGCGATGTACGGGCCAGATATACGCGTTGACATTGATTATTGACTAGTTATTAATAGTAATCAAT
TACGGGGTCATTAGTTCATAGCCCATATATGGAGTTCCGCGTTACATAACTTACGGTAAATGGCCCGCCT
GGCTGACCGCCCAACGACCCCCGCCCATTGACGTCAATAATGACGTATGTTCCCATAGTAACGCCAATAG
GGACTTTCCATTGACGTCAATGGGTGGAGTATTTACGGTAAACTGCCCACTTGGCAGTACATCAAGTGTA
TCATATGCCAAGTACGCCCCCTATTGACGTCAATGACGGTAAATGGCCCGCCTGGCATTATGCCCAGTAC
ATGACCTTATGGGACTTTCCTACTTGGCAGTACATCTACGTATTAGTCATCGCTATTACCATGGTGATGC
GGTTTTGGCAGTACATCAATGGGCGTGGATAGCGGTTTGACTCACGGGGATTTCCAAGTCTCCACCCCAT
TGACGTCAATGGGAGTTTGTTTTGGCACCAAAATCAACGGGACTTTCCAAAATGTCGTAACAACTCCGCC
CCATTGACGCAAATGGGCGGTAGGCGTGTACGGTGGGAGGTCTATATAAGCAGAGCTCTCTGGCTAACTA
GAGAACCCACTGCTTACTGGCTTATCGAAATTAATACGACTCACTATAGGGAGACCCAAGCTTGGTACCG
AGCTCGGATCCATGCGGTACCGGCTAGCGTGGCTTCTGCACCCCGCACTGCCCAGCACCTTCCGCTCAGT
CCTCGGCGCCCGCCTGCCGCCTCCGGAGCGCCTGTGTGGTTTCCAAAAAAAGACTTACAGCAAAATGAAT
AATCCAGCCATCAAGAGAATAGGAAATCACATTACCAAGTCTCCTGAAGACAAGCGAGAATATCGAGGGC
TAGAGCTGGCCAATGGTATCAAAGTACTTCTTATCAGTGATCCCACCACGGATAAGTCATCAGCAGCACT
TGATGTGCACATAGGTTCATTGTCGGATCCTCCAAATATTGCTGGCTTAAGTCATTTTTGTGAACATATG
CTTTTTTTGGGAACAAAGAAATACCCTAAAGAAAATGAATACAGCCAGTTTCTCAGTGAGCATGCAGGAA
GTTCAAATGCCTTTACTAGTGGAGAGCATACCAATTACTATTTTGATGTTTCTCATGAACACCTAGAAGG
TGCCCTAGACAGGTTTGCACAGTTTTTTCTGTGCCCCTTGTTCGATGAAAGTTGCAAAGACAGAGAGGTG
AATGCAGTTGATTCAGAACATGAGAAGAATGTGATGAATGATGCCTGGAGACTCTTTCAATTGGAAAAAG
CTACAGGGAATCCTAAACACCCCTTCAGTAAATTTGGGACAGGTAACAAATATACTCTGGAGACTAGACC
AAACCAAGAAGGCATTGATGTAAGACAAGAGCTACTGAAATTCCATTCTGCTTACTATTCATCCAACTTA
ATGGCTGTTTGTGTTTTAGGTCGAGAATCTTTAGATGACTTGACTAATCTGGTGGTAAAGTTATTTTCTG
AAGTAGAGAACAAAAATGTTCCATTGCCAGAATTTCCTGAACACCCTTTCCAAGAAGAACATCTTAAACA
ACTTTACAAAATAGTACCCATTAAAGATATTAGGAATCTCTATGTGACATTTCCCATACCTGACCTTCAG
AAATACTACAAATCAAATCCTGGTCATTATCTTGGTCATCTCATTGGGCATGAAGGTCCTGGAAGTCTGT
TATCAGAACTTAAGTCAAAGGGCTGGGTTAATACTCTTGTTGGTGGGCAGAAGGAAGGAGCCCGAGGTTT
TATGTTTTTTATCATTAATGTGGACTTGACCGAGGAAGGATTATTACATGTTGAAGATATAATTTTGCAC
ATGTTTCAATACATTCAGAAGTTACGTGCAGAAGGACCTCAAGAATGGGTTTTCCAAGAGTGCAAGGACT
TGAATGCTGTTGCTTTTAGGTTTAAAGACAAAGAGAGGCCACGGGGCTATACATCTAAGATTGCAGGAAT
ATTGCATTATTATCCCCTAGAAGAGGTGCTCACAGCGGAATATTTACTGGAAGAATTTAGACCTGACTTA
ATAGAGATGGTTCTCGATAAACTCAGACCAGAAAATGTCCGGGTTGCCATAGTTTCTAAATCTTTTGAAG
GAAAAACTGATCGCACAGAAGAGTGGTATGGAACCCAGTACAAACAAGAAGCTATACCGGATGAAGTCAT
CAAGAAATGGCAAAATGCTGACCTGAATGGGAAATTTAAACTTCCTACAAAGAATGAATTTATTCCTACG
AATTTTGAGATTTTACCGTTAGAAAAAGAGGCGACACCATACCCTGCTCTTATTAAGGATACAGCTATGA
GCAAACTTTGGTTCAAACAAGATGATAAGTTTTTTTTGCCGAAGGCTTGTCTCAACTTTGAATTTTTCAG
CCCATTTGCTTATGTGGACCCCTTGCACTGTAACATGGCCTATTTGTACCTTGAGCTCCTCAAAGACTCA
CTCAACGAGTATGCATATGCAGCAGAGCTAGCAGGCTTGAGCTATGATCTCCAAAATACCATCTATGGGA
TGTATCTTTCAGTGAAAGGTTACAATGACAAGCAGCCAATTTTACTAAAGAAGATTATTGAGAAAATGGC
TACCTTTGAGATTGATGAAAAAAGATTTGAAATTATCAAAGAAGCATATATGCGATCTCTTAACAATTTC
CGGGCTGAACAGCCTCACCAGCATGCCATGTACTACCTCCGCTTGCTGATGACTGAAGTGGCCTGGACTA
AAGATGAGTTAAAAGAAGCTCTGGATGATGTAACCCTTCCTCGCCTTAAGGCCTTCATACCTCAGCTCCT
GTCACGGCTGCACATTGAAGCCCTTCTCCATGGAAACATAACAAAGCAGGCTGCATTAGGAATTATGCAG
ATGGTTGAAGACACCCTCATTGAACATGCTCATACCAAACCTCTCCTTCCAAGTCAGCTGGTTCGGTATA
GAGAAGTTCAGCTCCCTGACAGAGGATGGTTTGTTTATCAGCAGAGAAATGAAGTTCACAATAACTGTGG
CATCGAGATATACTACCAAACAGACATGCAAAGCACCTCAGAGAATATGTTTCTGGAGCTCTTCTGTCAG
ATTATCTCGGAACCTTGCTTCAACACCCTGCGCACCAAGGAGCAGTTGGGCTATATCGTCTTCAGCGGGC
CACGTCGAGCTAATGGCATACAGGGCTTGAGATTCATCATCCAGTCAGAAAAGCCACCTCACTACCTAGA
AAGCAGAGTGGAAGCTTTCTTAATTACCATGGAAAAGTCCATAGAGGACATGACAGAAGAGGCCTTCCAA
AAACACATTCAGGCATTAGCAATTCGTCGACTAGACAAACCAAAGAAGCTATCTGCTGAGTGTGCTAAAT
ACTGGGGAGAAATCATCTCCCAGCAATATAATTTTGACAGAGATAACACTGAGGTTGCATATTTAAAGAC
ACTTACCAAGGAAGATATCATCAAATTCTACAAGGAAATGTTGGCAGTAGATGCTCCAAGGAGACATAAG
GTATCCGTCCATGTTCTTGCCAGGGAAATGGATTCTTGTCCTGTTGTTGGAGAGTTCCCATGTCAAAATG
ACATAAATTTGTCACAAGCACCAGCCTTGCCACAACCTGAAGTGATTCAGAACATGACCGAATTCAAGCG
TGGTCTGCCACTGTTTCCCCTTGTGAAACCACATATTAACTTCATGGCTGCAAAACTCGAATTCGCCGCC
ACCATGGCGGCCGCCAGCTGGAGCCACCCTCAGTTCGAGAAGGGAGGAGGAAGCGGCGGAGGCAGCGGAG
GAGGAAGCTGGAGCCACCCGCAGTTCGAGAAATGACTCGAGCATGCATCTAGAGGCTGGAGCCACCCGCA
GTTCGAGAAATGACTCGAGCATGCATCTAGAGGGCCCTATTCTATAGTGTCACCTAAATGCTAGAGCTCG
CTGATCAGCCTCGACTGTGCCTTCTAGTTGCCAGCCATCTGTTGTTTGCCCCTCCCCCGTGCCTTCCTTG
ACCCTGGAAGGTGCCACTCCCACTGTCCTTTCCTAATAAAATGAGGAAATTGCATCGCATTGTCTGAGTA
GGTGTCATTCTATTCTGGGGGGTGGGGTGGGGCAGGACAGCAAGGGGGAGGATTGGGAAGACAATAGCAG
GCATGCTGGGGATGCGGTGGGCTCTATGGCTTCTGAGGCGGAAAGAACCAGCTGGGGCTCTAGGGGGTAT
CCCC
[124 nt withheld, positions 4485-4608]
C
[91 nt withheld, positions 4610-4700]
A
[49 nt withheld, positions 4702-4750]
CCTTTGACGTTGGAGTCCACGTTCTTT
[37 nt withheld, positions 4778-4814]
ACCCTATCTCGGTCTATTCTTTTGATTTATAAGGGATTTTGCCGATTTCGGCCTATTGGTTAAAAAATGA
GCTGATTTAACAAAAATTTAACGCGAATTAATTCTGTGGAATGTGTGTCAGTTAGGGTGTGGAAAGTCCC
CAGGCTCCCCAGCAGGCAGAAGTATGCAAAGCATGCATCTCAATTAGTCAGCAACCAGGTGTGGAAAGTC
CCCAGGCTCCCCAGCAGGCAGAAGTATGCAAAGCATGCATCTCAATTAGTCAGCAACCATAGTCCCGCCC
CTAACTCCGCCCATCCCGCCCCTAACTCCGCCCAGTTCCGCCCATTCTCCGCCCCATGGCTGACTAATTT
TTTTTATTTATGCAGAGGCCGAGGCCGCCTCTGCCTCTGAGCTATTCCAGAAGTAGTGAGGAGGCTTTTT
TGGAGGCCTAGGCTTTTGCAAAAAGCTCCCGGGAGCTTGTATATCCATTTTCGGATCTGATCAAGAGACA
GGATGAGGATCGTTTCGCATGATTGAACAAGATGGATTGCACGCAGGTTCTCCGGCCGCTTGGGTGGAGA
GGCTATTCGGCTATGACTGGGCACAACAGACAATCGGCTGCTCTGATGCCGCCGTGTTCCGGCTGTCAGC
GCAGGGGCGCCCGGTTCTTTTTGTCAAGACCGACCTGTCCGGTGCCCTGAATGAACTGCAGGACGAGGCA
GCGCGGCTATCGTGGCTGGCCACGACGGGCGTTCCTTGCGCAGCTGTGCTCGACGTTGTCACTGAAGCGG
GAAGGGACTGGCTGCTATTGGGCGAAGTGCCGGGGCAGGATCTCCTGTCATCTCACCTTGCTCCTGCCGA
GAAAGTATCCATCATGGCTGATGCAATGCGGCGGCTGCATACGCTTGATCCGGCTACCTGCCCATTCGAC
CACCAAGCGAAACATCGCATCGAGCGAGCACGTACTCGGATGGAAGCCGGTCTTGTCGATCAGGATGATC
TGGACGAAGAGCATCAGGGGCTCGCGCCAGCCGAACTGTTCGCCAGGCTCAAGGCGCGCATGCCCGACGG
CGAGGATCTCGTCGTGACCCATGGCGATGCCTGCTTGCCGAATATCATGGTGGAAAATGGCCGCTTTTCT
GGATTCATCGACTGTGGCCGGCTGGGTGTGGCGGACCGCTATCAGGACATAGCGTTGGCTACCCGTGATA
TTGCTGAAGAGCTTGGCGGCGAATGGGCTGACCGCTTCCTCGTGCTTTACGGTATCGCCGCTCCCGATTC
GCAGCGCATCGCCTTCTATCGCCTTCTTGACGAGTTCTTCTGAGCGGGACTCTGGGGTTCGAAATGACCG
ACCAAGCGACGCCCAACCTGCCATCACGAGATTTCGATTCCACCGCCGCCTTCTATGAAAGGTTGGGCTT
CGGAATCGTTTTCCGGGACGCCGGCTGGATGATCCTCCAGCGCGGGGATCTCATGCTGGAGTTCTTCGCC
CACCCCAACTTGTTTATTGCAGCTTATAATGGTTACAAATAAAGCAATAGCATCACAAATTTCACAAATA
AAGCATTTTTTTCACTGCATTCTAGTTGTGGTTTGTCCAAACTCATCAATGTATCTTATCATGTCTGTAT
ACCGTCGACCTCTAGCTAGAGCTTGGCGTAATCATGGTCATAGCTGTTTCCTGTGTGAAATTGTTATCCG
CTCACAATTCCACACAACATACGAGCCGGAAGCATAAAGTGTAAAGCCTGGGGTGCCTAATGAGTGAGCT
AACTCACATTAATTGCGTTGCGCTCACTGCCCGCTTTCCAGTCGGGAAACCTGTCGTGCCAGCTGCATTA
ATGAATCGGCCAACGCGCGGGGAGAGGCGGTTTGCGTATTGGGCGCTCTTCCGCTTCCTCGCTCACTGAC
TCGCTGCGCTCGGTCGTTCGGCTGCGGCGAGCGGTATCAGCTCACTCAAAGGCGGTAATACGGTTATCCA
CAGAATCAGGGGATAACGCAGGAAAGAACATGTGAGCAAAAGGCCAGCAAAAGGCCAGGAACCGTAAAAA
GGCCGCGTTGCTGGCGTTTTTCCATAGGCTCCGCCCCCCTGACGAGCATCACAAAAATCGACGCTCAAGT
CAGAGGTGGCGAAACCCGACAGGACTATAAAGATACCAGGCGTTTCCCCCTGGAAGCTCCCTCGTGCGCT
CTCCTGTTCCGACCCTGCCGCTTACCGGATACCTGTCCGCCTTTCTCCCTTCGGGAAGCGTGGCGCTTTC
TCATAGCTCACGCTGTAGGTATCTCAGTTCGGTGTAGGTCGTTCGCTCCAAGCTGGGCTGTGTGCACGAA
CCCCCCGTTCAGCCCGACCGCTGCGCCTTATCCGGTAACTATCGTCTTGAGTCCAACCCGGTAAGACACG
ACTTATCGCCACTGGCAGCAGCCACTGGTAACAGGATTAGCAGAGCGAGGTATGTAGGCGGTGCTACAGA
GTTCTTGAAGTGGTGGCCTAACTACGGCTACACTAGAAGAACAGTATTTGGTATCTGCGCTCTGCTGAAG
CCAGTTACCTTCGGAAAAAGAGTTGGTAGCTCTTGATCCGGCAAACAAACCACCGCTGGTAGCGGTGGTT
TTTTTGTTTGCAAGCAGCAGATTACGCGCAGAAAAAAAGGATCTCAAGAAGATCCTTTGATCTTTTCTAC
GGGGTCTGACGCTCAGTGGAACGAAAACTCACGTTAAGGGATTTTGGTCATGAGATTATCAAAAAGGATC
TTCACCTAGATCCTTTTAAATTAAAAATGAAGTTTTAAATCAATCTAAAGTATATATGAGTAAACTTGGT
CTGACAGTTACCAATGCTTAATCAGTGAGGCACCTATCTCAGCGATCTGTCTATTTCGTTCATCCATAGT
TGCCTGACTCCCCGTCGTGTAGATAACTACGATACGGGAGGGCTTACCATCTGGCCCCAGTGCTGCAATG
ATACCGCGAGACCCACGCTCACCGGCTCCAGATTTATCAGCAATAAACCAGCCAGCCGGAAGGGCCGAGC
GCAGAAGTGGTCCTGCAACTTTATCCGCCTCCATCCAGTCTATTAATTGTTGCCGGGAAGCTAGAGTAAG
TAGTTCGCCAGTTAATAGTTTGCGCAACGTTGTTGCCATTGCTACAGGCATCGTGGTGTCACGCTCGTCG
TTTGGTATGGCTTCATTCAGCTCCGGTTCCCAACGATCAAGGCGAGTTACATGATCCCCCATGTTGTGCA
AAAAAGCGGTTAGCTCCTTCGGTCCTCCGATCGTTGTCAGAAGTAAGTTGGCCGCAGTGTTATCACTCAT
GGTTATGGCAGCACTGCATAATTCTCTTACTGTCATGCCATCCGTAAGATGCTTTTCTGTGACTGGTGAG
TACTCAACCAAGTCATTCTGAGAATAGTGTATGCGGCGACCGAGTTGCTCTTGCCCGGCGTCAATACGGG
ATAATACCGCGCCACATAGCAGAACTTTAAAAGTGCTCATCATTGGAAAACGTTCTTCGGGGCGAAAACT
CTCAAGGATCTTACCGCTGTTGAGATCCAGTTCGATGTAACCCACTCGTGCACCCAACTGATCTTCAGCA
TCTTTTACTTTCACCAGCGTTTCTGGGTGAGCAAAAACAGGAAGGCAAAATGCCGCAAAAAAGGGAATAA
GGGCGACACGGAAATGTTGAATACTCATACTCTTCCTTTTTCAATATTATTGAAGCATTTATCAGGGTTA
TTGTCTCATGAGCGGATACATATTTGAATGTATTTAGAAAAATAAACAAATAGGGGTTCCGCGCACATTT
CCCCGAAAAGTGCCA
Features (pLannotate 1.2.2; 23 found; start..end, strand, type, name):
     37..89      -  misc_feature   bom (fragment): basis of mobility region from pBR322
    244..623     +  enhancer       CMV enhancer: human cytomegalovirus immediate early enhancer
    624..827     +  promoter       CMV promoter: human cytomegalovirus (CMV) immediate early promoter
    823..856     +  LTR            5' LTR (truncated) (fragment): truncated 5' long terminal repeat (LTR) from HIV-1
    872..890     +  promoter       T7 promoter: promoter for bacteriophage T7 RNA polymerase
    922..3978    +  CDS            IDE: IDE_HUMAN - Experimental evidence at protein level: Swiss-Prot protein existence level 1. (Microbial infection) The membrane-associated isoform acts as an entry receptor for varicella-zoster virus (VZV). From Homo sapiens (Human).
   4069..4088    +  CDS            Strep-Tag II (fragment): peptide that binds Strep-Tactin®, an engineered form of streptavidin
   4117..4136    +  CDS            Strep-Tag II (fragment): peptide that binds Strep-Tactin®, an engineered form of streptavidin
   4171..4189    -  promoter       SP6 promoter: promoter for bacteriophage SP6 RNA polymerase
   4215..4439    +  polyA_signal   bGH poly(A) signal: bovine growth hormone polyadenylation signal
   4443..4464    +  promoter       SV40 promoter (fragment): SV40 enhancer and early promoter
   4485..4913    +  rep_origin     f1 ori (sequence partly withheld): f1 bacteriophage origin of replication; arrow indicates direction of (+) strand synthesis
   4927..5256    +  promoter       SV40 promoter: SV40 enhancer and early promoter
   5323..6114    +  CDS            neo: KKA2_KLEPN - Also known as kan, nptII. Experimental evidence at protein level: Swiss-Prot protein existence level 1. Resistance to kanamycin, neomycin, paromomycin, ribostamycin, butirosin and gentamicin B. From Klebsiella pneumoniae.
   6138..6296    +  CDS            ble (fragment): BLE_KLEPN - Experimental evidence at protein level: Swiss-Prot protein existence level 1. Binding protein with a strong affinity to the bleomycin family of antibiotics. Binds to CL990; an antimitotic-antibiotic compound. From Klebsiella pneumoniae.
   6291..6412    +  polyA_signal   SV40 poly(A) signal: SV40 polyadenylation signal
   6485..6501    -  protein_bind   lac operator: The lac repressor binds to the lac operator to inhibit transcription in E. coli. This inhibition can be relieved by adding lactose or isopropyl-β-D-thiogalactopyranoside (IPTG). lac repressor encoded by lacI
   6509..6539    -  promoter       lac promoter: promoter for the E. coli lac operon
   6554..6575    -  protein_bind   CAP binding site: CAP binding activates transcription in the presence of cAMP. E. coli catabolite activator protein
   6588..6680    -  CDS            lacI (fragment): lac repressor; lacI; The lac repressor binds to the lac operator to inhibit transcription in E. coli. This inhibition can be relieved by adding lactose or isopropyl-β-D-thiogalactopyranoside (IPTG).
   6863..7451    -  rep_origin     ori: high-copy-number ColE1/pMB1/pBR322/pUC origin of replication
   7622..8482    -  CDS            AmpR: β-lactamase; bla; confers resistance to ampicillin, carbenicillin, and related antibiotics
   8483..8587    -  promoter       AmpR promoter: bla
