[The description below was written by a language model from this plasmid's Addgene catalogue record and pLannotate feature annotations shown in this document.]
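Description:
IDE-2Strep is a mammalian expression plasmid built on the pcDNA3.1 backbone that carries the human insulin-degrading enzyme (IDE, also called insulysin) coding sequence fused at its C terminus to a tandem Strep-tag II (2Strep) affinity tag. The catalogue lists a total size of about 8.5 kb, and the sequenced record is 8,609 nt. In bacteria the plasmid is maintained at high copy through a ColE1/pUC-type origin and selected with ampicillin via the β-lactamase gene and its native promoter. An f1 origin is also present, which allows single-stranded DNA production. For selection in mammalian cells, an SV40 early promoter drives the neomycin phosphotransferase gene, terminated by an SV40 polyadenylation signal, conferring G418 resistance for stable line generation.

The expression cassette places the roughly 3.06 kb IDE open reading frame downstream of the human cytomegalovirus immediate-early enhancer and promoter, with the bovine growth hormone polyadenylation signal providing 3′ end processing. Two Strep-tag II motifs are annotated a short distance after the IDE coding region, consistent with the C-terminal twin tag; these peptides bind Strep-Tactin, an engineered streptavidin, allowing gentle affinity capture of the fusion protein and its partners. T7 and SP6 promoters flank the insert, as is typical of this backbone, and could support in vitro transcription. Small annotated fragments (HIV-1 LTR, ble, lacI, bom) appear to be short sequence matches or backbone remnants rather than functional elements. The insert was introduced by ligation-independent cloning. The stated purpose is expression of Strep-tagged IDE in mammalian cells, and the associated study concerned host factors that bind a SARS-CoV-2 protein, so use in pull-down or interaction experiments is plausible, though the record does not spell this out.
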