Addgene plasmid #210355: IDE-2Strep
Purpose: Expresses IDE fused with 2Strep in mammalian cells
Depositing lab: Michele Pagano. Depositing organization: NYU Grossman School of Medicine. Publication: The REEP5/TRAM1 complex binds SARS-CoV-2 NSP3 and promotes virus replication. Li J, Gui Q, Liang FX, Sall J, Zhang Q, Duan Y, Dhabaria A, Askenazi M, Ueberheide B, Stapleford KA, Pagano M. J Virol. 2023 Sep 28:e0050723. doi: 10.1128/jvi.00507-23. PubMed 37768083.
Backbone
  Vector backbone: PcDNA3.1
  Backbone size w/o insert (bp): 5400
  Total vector size (bp): 8500
  Vector type: Mammalian Expression
  Selectable markers: Neomycin (select with G418)
Growth in bacteria
  Bacterial resistance: Ampicillin, 100 μg/mL
  Growth temperature: 37°C
  Growth strain: DH5alpha
  Copy number: High Copy
Gene/Insert
  Gene/Insert name: IDE
  Species: H. sapiens (human)
  Insert size (bp): 3057
  GenBank ID: NM_004969.4
  Entrez Gene: IDE (a.k.a. INSULYSIN)
  Tag / fusion protein: 2Strep (C terminal on insert)
  Cloning method: Ligation Independent Cloning
  Sequencing primers: 5′ CMV-F; 3′ BGHR
Resource information
  A portion of this plasmid was derived from a plasmid made by: Horizon Discovery MHS6278-211689641
Terms and licenses: Academic/Nonprofit Terms; Industry Terms: Not Available to Industry
How to cite: IDE-2Strep was a gift from Michele Pagano (Addgene plasmid # 210355 ; http://n2t.net/addgene:210355 ; RRID:Addgene_210355)
